>Addgene plasmid #25549 | KIF1C-FHA | depositor partial sequence | sequence record 11953 | Author sequence
ACTCCCCACCTGGTGAACCTGAACGAAGACCCTCTGATGTCTGAGTGTCTGCTCTACCACATCAAAGATG
GCGTCACCAGGGTCGGCCAAGTAGATATGGACATCAAGCTGACCGGACAGTTCATTCGGGAGCAACACTG
TCTGTTCCGGAGCATCCCCCAGCCAGATGGAGAAGTGGTGGTCACTCTGGAGCCTTGTGAAGGAGCTGAG
ACATATGTGAATGGGAAGCTTGTGACGGAGCCGCTGGTGCTGAAGTCAGGGAATAGGATTGTGATGGGCA
AGAACCACGTTTTCCGCTTCAACCAC
