>Addgene plasmid #25549 | KIF1C-FHA | addgene partial sequence | sequence record 31532 | 25549 with T7
TTCCTCTGAATATTTTGTTTACTTTAAGAAGGAGATATACCATGGGCAGCAGCCATCATCATCATCATCA
CAGCAGCGGCCTGGTTCCGCGTGGTAGTACTCCCCACCTGGTGAACCTGAACGAAGACCCTCTGATGTCT
GAGTGTCTGCTCTACCACATCAAAGATGGCGTCACCAGGGTCGGCCAAGTAGATATGGACATCAAGCTGA
CCGGACAGTTCATTCGGGAGCAACACTGTCTGTTCCGGAGCATCCCCCAGCCAGATGGAGAAGTGGTGGT
CACTCTGGAGCCTTGTGAAGGAGCTGAGACATATGTGAATGGGAAGCTTGTGACGGAGCCGCTGGTGCTG
AAGTCAGGGAATAGGATTGTGATGGGCAAGAACCACGTTTTCCGCTTCAACCACTGATGACGAAGCTTGC
GGCCGCACTCGAGCACCACCACCACCACCACTGAGATCCGGCTGCTAACAAAGCCCGAAAGGAAGCTGAG
TTGGCTGCTGCCACCGCTGAGCAATAACTAGCATAACCCCTTGGGGCCTCTAAACGGGTCTTGAGGGGTT
TTTTGCTGAAAGGAGGAACTATATCCGGATTGGCGAATGGG
[124 nt withheld, positions 602-725]
C
[91 nt withheld, positions 727-817]
AGGGTGATGGGTTCACGTAGTGGGCCATCGCCCCTGATAGAC
