[The description below was written by a language model from this plasmid's Addgene catalogue record.]
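Description:
KIF1C-FHA is a bacterial expression plasmid built on the pET28a-LIC backbone, a ligation-independent-cloning derivative of pET28a from a structural genomics consortium. The backbone is listed at 7328 bp without insert. The plasmid confers kanamycin resistance, is recorded as low copy, and is propagated in a standard cloning strain (DH5alpha). No feature table accompanies the entry, so the promoter and origin are not explicitly annotated. However, the listed sequencing primers (T7 forward and T7 terminator) fit the usual pET arrangement, in which the insert sits between a T7 promoter and T7 terminator and is expressed in hosts that supply T7 RNA polymerase.

The insert is a 306 bp fragment of human KIF1C (kinesin family member 1C, also known as KIAA0706 or LTXS1) that encodes only the forkhead-associated (FHA) domain rather than the full open reading frame. FHA domains are small modules generally known for recognising phosphothreonine-containing peptides. In kinesin-3 family motors such as KIF1C, the FHA domain lies outside the motor domain. The fragment carries an N-terminal His tag, which allows purification of the recombinant protein by immobilised metal affinity chromatography.

The stated purpose is bacterial production of the isolated domain for structure determination, and the depositor links the construct to a deposited Protein Data Bank structure of the KIF1C FHA domain. It is therefore suited to making purified domain for crystallography, biophysical characterisation or binding studies, but not for expressing functional full-length kinesin. The cloning method is recorded as restriction enzyme, despite the LIC-format backbone.
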