Addgene plasmid #25549: KIF1C-FHA
Purpose: Bacterial expression for structure determination; may not be full ORF
Depositing lab: Cheryl Arrowsmith. Depositing organization: University of Toronto.
Backbone
  Vector backbone: pET28a-LIC
  Backbone manufacturer: SGC
  Backbone size w/o insert (bp): 7328
  Vector type: Bacterial Expression
Growth in bacteria
  Bacterial resistance: Kanamycin, 50 μg/mL
  Growth temperature: 37°C
  Growth strain: DH5alpha
  Copy number: Low Copy
Gene/Insert
  Gene/Insert name: KIF1C-FHA (alt names: PDB: 2G1L; Human kinesin family member 1C, FHA domain; KIAA0706, LTXS1)
  Species: H. sapiens (human)
  Insert size (bp): 306
  Mutation: FHA domain only
  Entrez Gene: KIF1C (a.k.a. LTXS1, SATX2, SAX2, SPAX2, SPG58)
  Tag / fusion protein: His (N terminal on insert)
  Cloning method: Restriction Enzyme
  Sequencing primers: 5′ T7; 3′ T7-term
Terms and licenses: Academic/Nonprofit Terms; Industry Terms: Not Available to Industry
Depositor comments: PDB: 2G1L http://www.thesgc.org/structures/2G1L/
How to cite: KIF1C-FHA was a gift from Cheryl Arrowsmith (Addgene plasmid # 25549 ; http://n2t.net/addgene:25549 ; RRID:Addgene_25549)
